>Addgene plasmid #226304 | pJB45 | addgene full sequence | sequence record 449916 | Addgene NGS Result
CTGATGTTACATTGCACAAGATAAAAATATATCATCATGAACAATAAAACTGTCTGCTTACATAAACAGT
AATACAAGGGGTGTTATGAGCCATATTCAACGGGAAACGTCTTGCTCGAGGCCGCGATTAAATTCCAACA
TGGATGCTGATTTATATGGGTATAAATGGGCTCGCGATAATGTCGGGCAATCAGGTGCGACAATCTATCG
ATTGTATGGGAAGCCCGATGCGCCAGAGTTGTTTCTGAAACATGGCAAAGGTAGCGTTGCCAATGATGTT
ACAGATGAGATGGTCAGACTAAACTGGCTGACGGAATTTATGCCTCTTCCGACCATCAAGCATTTTATCC
GTACTCCTGATGATGCATGGTTACTCACCACTGCGATCCCCGGGAAAACAGCATTCCAGGTATTAGAAGA
ATATCCTGATTCAGGTGAAAATATTGTTGATGCGCTGGCAGTGTTCCTGCGCCGGTTGCATTCGATTCCT
GTTTGTAATTGTCCTTTTAACAGCGATCGCGTATTTCGACTCGCTCAGGCGCAATCACGAATGAATAACG
GTTTGGTTGATGCGAGTGATTTTGATGACGAGCGTAATGGCTGGCCTGTTGAACAAGTCTGGAAAGAAAT
GCATAAGCTTTTGCCATTCTCACCGGATTCAGTCGTCACTCATGGTGATTTCTCACTTGATAACCTTATT
TTTGACGAGGGGAAATTAATAGGTTGTATTGATGTTGGACGAGTCGGAATCGCAGACCGATACCAGGATC
TTGCCATCCTATGGAACTGCCTCGGTGAGTTTTCTCCTTCATTACAGAAACGGCTTTTTCAAAAATATGG
TATTGATAATCCTGATATGAATAAATTGCAGTTTCATTTGATGCTCGATGAGTTTTTCTAATCAGAATTG
GTTAATTGGTTGTAACACTGGCAGAGCATTACGCTGACTTGACGGGACGGCGGCTTTGTTGAATAAATCG
AACTTTTGCTGAGTTGAAGGATCAGATCACGCATCTTCCCCTTACAGACAAGCTGTGACCGCCTCCGGGA
GCTGCATGTGTCAGAGGTTTTCACCGTCATCACCGAAACGCGCGAGGCAGCAGATCAATTCGCGCGCGAA
GGCGAAGCGGCATGCATTTACGTTGACACCATCGAATGGTGCAAAACCTTTCGCGGTATGGCATGATAGC
GCCCGGAAGAGAGTCAATTCAGGGTGGTGAATGTGAAACCAGTAACGTTATACGATGTCGCAGAGTATGC
CGGTGTCTCTTATCAGACCGTTTCCCGCGTGGTGAACCAGGCCAGCCACGTTTCTGCGAAAACGCGGGAA
AAAGTGGAAGCGGCGATGGCGGAGCTGAATTACATTCCCAACCGCGTGGCACAACAACTGGCGGGCAAAC
AGTCGTTGCTGATTGGCGTTGCCACCTCCAGTCTGGCCCTGCACGCGCCGTCGCAAATTGTCGCGGCGAT
TAAATCTCGCGCCGATCAACTGGGTGCCAGCGTGGTGGTGTCGATGGTAGAACGAAGCGGCGTCGAAGCC
TGTAAAGCGGCGGTGCACAATCTTCTCGCGCAACGCGTCAGTGGGCTGATCATTAACTATCCGCTGGATG
ACCAGGATGCCATTGCTGTGGAAGCTGCCTGCACTAATGTTCCGGCGTTATTTCTTGATGTCTCTGACCA
GACACCCATCAACAGTATTATTTTCTCCCATGAAGACGGTACGCGACTGGGCGTGGAGCATCTGGTCGCA
TTGGGTCACCAGCAAATCGCGCTGTTAGCGGGCCCATTAAGTTCTGTCTCGGCGCGTCTGCGTCTGGCTG
GCTGGCATAAATATCTCACTCGCAATCAAATTCAGCCGATAGCGGAACGGGAAGGCGACTGGAGTGCCAT
GTCCGGTTTTCAACAAACCATGCAAATGCTGAATGAGGGCATCGTTCCCACTGCGATGCTGGTTGCCAAC
GATCAGATGGCGCTGGGCGCAATGCGCGCCATTACCGAGTCCGGGCTGCGCGTTGGTGCGGATATCTCGG
TAGTGGGATACGACGATACCGAAGACAGCTCATGTTATATCCCGCCGTTAACCACCATCAAACAGGATTT
TCGCCTGCTGGGGCAAACCAGCGTGGACCGCTTGCTGCAACTCTCTCAGGGCCAGGCGGTGAAGGGCAAT
CAGCTGTTGCCCGTGTCACTGGTGAAAAGAAAAACCACCCTGGCGCCCAATACGCAAACCGCCTCTCCCC
GCGCGTTGGCCGATTCATTAATGCAGCTGGCACGACAGGTTTCCCGACTGGAAAGCGGGCAGTGAGCGCA
ACGCAATTAATGTAAGTTAGCGCGAATTGATCTGGTTTGACAGCTTATCATCGACTGCACGGTGCACCAA
TGCTTCTGGCGTCAGGCAGCCATCGGAAGCTGTGGTATGGCTGTGCAGGTCGTAAATCACTGCATAATTC
GTGTCGCTCAAGGCGCACTCCCGTTCTGGATAATGTTTTTTGCGCCGACATCATAACGGTTCTGGCAAAT
ATTCTGAAATGAGCTGTTGACAATTAATCATCCGGCTCGTATAATGTGTGGAATTGTGAGCGGATAACAA
TTTCACACAGGAAACAGACCATGTCCCCTTCACAGTCAGGAATGAATCCTGCCGACCTGAGCGGACTCTC
TGGCAAGGAACTGGCACGCGCACGCCGCGCTGCACTATCCAAGCAAGGGAAAGCAGCTGTTTCTAATAAA
ACGGCTAGCGTAAACCGTAGCACTAAACAGGCGGCATCTTCGATCAATACAAATCAGGTGCGCTCTTCTG
TAAATGAAGTGCCCACTGATTACCAAATGGCGGATCAATTGTGCTCTACGATTGATCATGCTGACTTTGG
TACCGAAAGCAATCGCGTTAGAGATCTCTGCCGTCAACGCAGAGAGGCACTATCAACTATCGGTAAAAAA
GCGGTTAAAACCAACGGCAAGCCGTCGGGTCGCGTTCGACCACAGCAATCAGTGGTTCACAACGACGCAA
TGATCGAAAATGCCGGTGATACTAACCAATCATCGTCCACTTCATTAAATAATGAACTTTCCGAAATCTG
CTCCATAGCAGACGACATGCCGGAGCGTTTTGGTTCACAAGCCAAAACCGTCCGTGATATCTGCCGTGCA
CGCCGTCAAGCGCTCTCTGAGCGTGGAACTCGCGCCGTGCCGCCAAAGCCGCAATCTCAAGGTGGTCCAG
GACGCAATGGCTATCAAATTGATGGATACCTAGATACCGCACTTCATGGCCGCGATGCCGCCAAGCGCCA
CCGTGAAATGCTCTGTCAATACGGCCGCGGCACAGCACCTTCCTGCAAGCCAACAGGCCGTGTCAAAAAT
TCTGTACAGTCGGGCAACGCAGCGCCAAAAAAGGTTGAAACCGGTCACACCCTATCCGGCGGATCTGTTA
CGGGCACGCAAGTGGATCGTAAATCTCATGTGACTGGAAACGAGCCGGGCACTAGCCGAGCAGTCACGGG
CACCGAGTACGTAGGTACTGAGCAATTCACCTCTTTTAGCAATACCAGCCCCAAGCCAAATGCGACGAAG
GTCAATGTGACCACAACGGCTCGTGGTCGCCCTGTTAGCGGTACGGAAGTTTCACGGACCGAGAAGGTAA
CTGGCAACGAATCCGGTGTCAGCCGTAACGTTACCGGCACCGAATACATGAGTAATGAAGCTCACTTTTC
TCTAAGTGGAACAGCCGCAAAGCCTTCACAAGCGGATAAAGTCATGTTCGGCGCCACAGCACGAACGCAT
CAAGTGGTCAGTGGCAGTGATGAATTCAGGCCCTCTTCTGTTACGGGTAACGAATCGGGTGCAAAACGCA
CAATTACCGGCTCGCAGTACGCAGACGAAGGTCTTGCGCGACTCACGATCAACGGAGCACCTGCAAAAGT
AGCCAGAACCCACACCTTTGCGGGCTCTGACGTTACCGGCACGGAAATCGGTCGCTCTACTCGCGTAACT
GGTGATGAAAGCGGTTCGTGTCGTTCAATCTCAGGCACCGAGTATCTCAGTAACGAGCAATTCCAATCCT
TTTGTGACACAAAACCTCAACGCAGCCCGTTCAAGGTTGGCCAAGATCGCACGAACAAGGGTCAGTCTGT
GACTGGTAACTTGGTTGATCGTTCCGAACTGGTTACAGGTAACGAACCAGGTTCATGCTCTCGGGTTACA
GGCTCTCAGTATGGCCAAAGCAAAATCTGCGGTGGTGGCGTGGGAAAAGTGCGCTCAATGCGCACCCTTC
GCGGCACCTCAGTATCTGGCCAACAGCTAGATCATGCCCCAAAGATGTCCGGTGACGAGCGCGGCGGGTG
CATGCCCGTCACCGGTAATGAGTACTACGGTCGTGAACATTTCGAACCGTTTTGTACGAGCACCCCAGAG
CCCGAAGCTCAATCAACTGAACAATCATTGACCTGTGAAGGACAAATTATTAGCGGCACTTCAGTTGACG
CCAGTGATTTGGTCACAGGAAATGAAATCGGTGAACAGCAACTCATCAGCGGTGACGCCTATGTTGGCGC
GCAGCAGACAGGTTGCCTTCCCACTAGTCCACGCTTCAACCAAACTGGCAATGTTCAGTCAATGGGTTTT
AAGAACACCAATCAGCCAGAACAAAACTTTGCACCAGGTGAAGTAATGCCTACTGACTTTAGTATTCAAA
CCCCAGCTCGCTCGGCTCAGAATCGCATTACAGGTAACGACATTGCGCCCTCAGGTCGCATTACAGGCCC
TGGTATGCTGGCAACCGGCTTGATTACAGGAACCCCCGAATTCAGGCACGCTGCGCGCGAGTTGGTTGGT
TCTCCACAACCCATGGCAATGGCCATGGCCAACCGTAATAAGGCTGCTCAAGCACCTGTTGTGCAGCCAG
AAGTGGTTGCAACTCAGGAAAAGCCTGAGTTGGTATGTGCACCAAGAAGCGATCAAATGGATCGTGTGAG
TGGCGAAGGCAAAGAACGTTGCCACATCACTGGCGATGACTGGTCAGTTAACAAGCACATCACCGGTACA
GCCGGTCAATGGGCGAGTGGTCGCAACCCTTCCATGCGCGGTAATGCGCGTGTGGTCGAAACCAGCGCGT
TTGCCAATCGCAATGTGCCAAAACCTGAAAAGCCGGGCTCCAAGATCACGGGCAGTAGTGGTAATGACAC
CCAAGGTAGTCTGATCACTTACTCCGGCGGCGCGCGCGGTTGAAGCGGTTAAGAGAAGATTTTCAGCCTG
ATACAGATTAAATCAGAACGCAGAAGCGGTCTGATAAAACAGAATTTGCCTGGCGGCAGTAGCGCGGTGG
TCCCACCTGACCCCATGCCGAACTCAGAAGTGAAACGCCGTAGCGCCGATGGTAGTGTGGGGTATCCCCA
TGCGAGAGTAGGGAACTGCCAGGCATCAAATAAAACGAAAGGCTCAGTCGAAAGACTGGGCCTTTCGTTT
TATCTGTTGTTTGTCGGTGAACGCTCTCCTGAGTAGGACAAATCCGCCGGGAGCGGATTTGAACGTTGCG
AAGCAACGGCCCGGAGGGTGGCGGGCAGGACGCCCGCCATAAACTGCCAGGCATCAAATTAAGCAGAAGG
CCATCCTGACGGATGGCCTTTTCTGGCTGGATGATGGGGCGATTCAGGCCTGGTATGAGTCAGCAACACC
TTCTTCACGAGGCAGACCTCAGCGCCCCCCCCCCCCTGCAGGTCGATCTGGTAACCCCAGCGCGGTTGCT
TTGTTCGATCCGCTGGCCGGTAAAACCCCAAGTTATCTATCTGGGAGCTTATCTTTGGGCCTATCGCAGC
AATAGCCTGGATGCGGGGCCGCCGATCGTGGTGTTCGACTATCAAACCGGCCGCAGTGGTCAACATGCCG
CCGAGTTTCTTCAGCACTGGCCAGCCAATGGACCAACCAATGGACCAACCAATGGACCAACCAATGTACC
AACCAATGGACCAACCAATGGACCAACCAATGGGCAAGGCACCTTGATGGTCGATGACTACAGCGGGTAC
AAAGCCCTGTTCCGTGCGGGCGTGACCGAGCTTGGCTGCTGGGCCCATGCCCGGCGCAAGTTCTTTGATC
TGCACAAGGCCAGCAATCATCCGGTTGCGCACGAGGCACTGTCGCGGATTGCCCGGTTGTATCTTGCAGA
AGAAGAGGCCCAAGGCATGGACATTGCGGGGCGGATGCAACACCGTGCCCTGCACAGCCTGCCGCAGTTG
CAGGACATGCACCAGTGGCTCAGAAATTGCATCAACGCATATAGCGCTAGCAGCACGCCATAGTGACTGG
CGATGCTGTCGGAATGGACGATATCCCGCAAGAGGCCCGGCAGTACCGGCATAACCAAGCCTATGCCCTC
ATGACCAAAATCCCTTAACGTGAGTTTTCGTTCCACTGAGCGTCAGACCCCGTAGAAAAGATCAAAGGAT
CTTCTTGAGATCCTTTTTTTCTGCGCGTAATCTGCTGCTTGCAAACAAAAAAACCACCGCTACCAGCGGT
GGTTTGTTTGCCGGATCAAGAGCTACCAACTCTTTTTCCGAAGGTAACTGGCTTCAGCAGAGCGCAGATA
CCAAATACTGTCCTTCTAGTGTAGCCGTAGTTAGGCCACCACTTCAAGAACTCTGTAGCACCGCCTACAT
ACCTCGCTCTGCTAATCCTGTTACCAGTGGCTGCTGCCAGTGGCGATAAGTCGTGTCTTACCGGGTTGGA
CTCAAGACGATAGTTACCGGATAAGGCGCAGCGGTCGGGCTGAACGGGGGGTTCGTGCACACAGCCCAGC
TTGGAGCGAACGACCTACACCGAACTGAGATACCTACAGCGTGAGCTATGAGAAAGCGCCACGCTTCCCG
AAGGGAGAAAGGCGGACAGGTATCCGGTAAGCGGCAGGGTCGGAACAGGAGAGCGCACGAGGGAGCTTCC
AGGGGGAAACGCCTGGTATCTTTATAGTCCTGTCGGGTTTCGCCACCTCTGACTTGAGCGTCGATTTTTG
TGATGCTCGTCAGGGGGGCGGAGCCTATGGAAAAACGCCAGCAACGCGGCCTTTTTACGGTTCCTGGCCT
TTTGCTGGCCTTTTGCTCACATGTTCTTTCCTGCGTTAGGACCCAACGCTGCCCGAGATGCGCCGCGTGC
GGCTGCTGGAGATGGCGGACGCGATGGATATGTTCTGCCACCTGCGACTCAAACTTCTGATCTGGGATGG
CACGGGGGTGTGGCTCTGTCAGCGCCGGTTGCACCGGGGGCATTTTTATTGGCCAAAGCCCGGGGATGAT
CGGTTTATCATGAGTGCCGAACACTGGCAGTGGCTGACCACCGGGGTTGACTGGCAGAGGCTCTGCGCCA
AGCCACAGGCCCACTGGCAAGTGTGAGATTTTTCAGGATTTCGTCTTGAAAAATCAGCACATGCAGCCTG
GGGTTTGGTATAATCAACCTCATGATTTCAAACGCAGAAACCGGTCATTCATCCCCTGAAACGCCCTCCG
TGGCGTGGCTGATTGCGCAACTGGAACTGCGGGATTCTGAGTTGGCAAAACTTGATGCGGCACTGGTGCA
ACGCAATCAAGACATCCGCCATTTAACCCAAAATCTTCATGCCAAAGACATCAAGATCAAGGCACTCACC
CATGAACTGGCGTATTACCGCCGTATCCGCTTCGGGGCCAAAACCGAGGCCATGAGTGCCGAGCAACTGC
ACCTGTTCGAAGACGATCTGGCCGAGGTAGTAAGCTTAGATCGACCTGCAGGGGGGGGGGGAAAGCCACG
TTGTGTCTCAAAATCT
Features (pLannotate 1.2.2; 14 found; start..end, strand, type, name):
     86..901     +  CDS            KanR: aminoglycoside phosphotransferase; aph(3')-Ia; confers resistance to kanamycin in bacteria or G418 (Geneticin®) in eukaryotes
   1061..1101    -  CDS            rop (fragment): Rop protein, which maintains plasmids at low copy number; rop
   1145..1222    +  promoter       lacIq promoter: lacI (mutant); In the lacIq allele, a single base change in the promoter boosts expression of the lacI gene about 10-fold.
   1223..2305    +  CDS            lacI: lac repressor; lacI; The lac repressor binds to the lac operator to inhibit transcription in E. coli. This inhibition can be relieved by adding lactose or isopropyl-β-D-thiogalactopyranoside (IPTG).
   2347..2364    +  promoter       tet promoter (fragment): E. coli promoter for tetracycline efflux protein gene
   2360..2461    -  CDS            yciV (fragment): RNAAM_ECOLI - Also known as trpH From Escherichia coli (strain K12).
   2537..2566    +  promoter       trc promoter: strong E. coli promoter; hybrid between the trp and lac UV5 promoters
   2574..2590    +  protein_bind   lac operator: The lac repressor binds to the lac operator to inhibit transcription in E. coli. This inhibition can be relieved by adding lactose or isopropyl-β-D-thiogalactopyranoside (IPTG). lac repressor encoded by lacI
   2617..5220    +  CDS            csoS2: CSOS2_HALNC - Experimental evidence at protein level: Swiss-Prot protein existence level 1. Unlike beta-carboxysomes, alpha-carboxysomes (Cb) can form without cargo protein. CsoS2 is essential for Cb formation and is also capable of targeting foreign proteins to the Cb. The Cb shell assembles with the aid of CsoS2; CsoS1A, CsoS1B and CsoS1C form the majority of the shell while CsoS4A and CsoS4B form vertices. CsoS1D forms pseudohexamers that probably control metabolite flux into and out of the shell. From Halothiobacillus neapolitanus (strain ATCC 23641 / c2) (Thiobacillus neapolitanus).
   5298..5413    +  ncRNA          5S rRNA: Accession: RF00001 - 5S ribosomal RNA
   5417..5503    +  terminator     rrnB T1 terminator: Escherichia coli rrnB; transcription terminator T1 from the E. coli rrnB gene
   5595..5622    +  terminator     rrnB T2 terminator: transcription terminator T2 from the E. coli rrnB gene
   6252..6367    -  CDS            TcR (fragment): tetracycline efflux protein; tet; confers resistance to tetracycline
   6445..7033    +  rep_origin     ori: high-copy-number ColE1/pMB1/pBR322/pUC origin of replication
