[The description below was written by a language model from this plasmid's Addgene catalogue record and pLannotate feature annotations shown in this document.]
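Description:
pJB45 is a bacterial expression and genome-integration plasmid built on the pSAV108 backbone and described as an E. coli–Halothiobacillus neapolitanus shuttle vector. In E. coli it replicates from a ColE1/pMB1-type origin and is selected with kanamycin through an aph(3')-Ia (KanR) gene. According to the record, that same kanamycin marker is carried together with the gene of interest into a neutral site on the H. neapolitanus chromosome. The homology arms that would direct this integration are not annotated in the feature table, although several stretches of the 7,786-nt sequence are left unannotated. Short fragments called as rop, TcR, the tet promoter and yciV appear to be backbone remnants or partial matches rather than functional elements.

The payload is H. neapolitanus csoS2, which encodes the intrinsically disordered protein essential for α-carboxysome shell assembly and cargo targeting. This version carries four cysteine-to-serine substitutions (C292S, C310S, C351S, C369S), described in the insert name as affecting middle-region repeats MR1-2. The insert was added by Golden Gate assembly. The gene sits downstream of the hybrid trc promoter and a lac operator, while a lacIq-driven lacI on the same plasmid supplies repressor, so expression is held off until it is induced with IPTG. Transcription ends at the rrnB T1 and T2 terminators, which are preceded by the 5S rRNA segment usually found in this cassette. No epitope tag or reporter is annotated.

The associated publication concerns conserved, repetitive CsoS2 motifs in α-carboxysome assembly. The construct is therefore suited to expressing the cysteine-less variant inducibly from the H. neapolitanus chromosome, to test how these conserved residues contribute to carboxysome formation.
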