Addgene plasmid #226304: pJB45
Purpose: E. coli and H. neapolitanus shuttle vector; integrates the gene of interest and a kanamycin resistance marker into a neutral site on the H. neapolitanus genome.
Depositing lab: David Savage. Depositing organization: University of California, Berkeley. Publication: Conserved and repetitive motifs in an intrinsically disordered protein drive ⍺-carboxysome assembly. Turnsek JB, Oltrogge LM, Savage DF. J Biol Chem. 2024 Jul 4;300(8):107532. doi: 10.1016/j.jbc.2024.107532. PubMed 38971311.
Backbone
  Vector backbone: pSAV108
  Backbone manufacturer: Savage Lab
  Vector type: Bacterial Expression
Growth in bacteria
  Bacterial resistance: Kanamycin, 50 μg/mL
  Growth temperature: 37°C
  Growth strain: DH5alpha
  Copy number: Unknown
Gene/Insert
  Gene/Insert name: CsoS2 with C to S CsoS2 MR1-2
  Species: H. neapolitanus
  Insert size (bp): 2613
  Mutation: C292S, C310S, C351S, C369S
  Promoter: pTRC
  Cloning method: Golden Gate
Terms and licenses: Academic/Nonprofit Terms; Industry Terms: Not Available to Industry
How to cite: pJB45 was a gift from David Savage (Addgene plasmid # 226304 ; http://n2t.net/addgene:226304 ; RRID:Addgene_226304)
